>Addgene plasmid #50296 | pAGM5355 | addgene full sequence | sequence record 497553 | Addgene NGS Result
GCGGAAGAGCGCCCAATACGCAAACCGCCTCTCCCCGCGCGTTGGCCGATTCATTAATCACTCTGTGGTC
TCATACTGTATAAGAGCTCATTTTTACAACAATTACCAACAACAACAAACAACAAACAACATTACAATTA
CATTTACAATTATCGATAACATGGCTTCTTCTATGCTTTCTTCTGCTGCTGTTGTTGCTACTCGTGCTAG
TGCTGCTCAAGCTAGTATGGTTGCTCCTTTTACTGGACTTAAGTCTGCTGCTTCTTTTCCTGTTACTAGA
AAGCAAAACAACCTTGATATTACTTCTATTGCTAGTAACGGAGGAAGAGTTCGAGCAGGCAGCCACCACC
ACCACCACCACAGCGGAATGTGAGACCACGAAGTGGCTCTTCAGTGGACGAAAGGGCCTCGTGATACGCC
TATTTTTATAGGTTAATGTCATGATAATAATGGTTTCTTAGACGTCAGGTGGCACTTTTCGGGGAAATGT
GCGCGGAACCCCTATTTGTTTATTTTTCTAAATACATTCAAATATGTATCCGCTCATGAGACAATAACCC
TGATAAATGCTTCAATAATATTGAAAAAGGAAGAGTATGCGCTCACGCAACTGGTCCAGAACCTTGACCG
AACGCAGCGGTGGTAACGGCGCAGTGGCGGTTTTCATGGCTTGTTATGACTGTTTTTTTTTGGGGTACAG
TCTATGCCTCGGGCATCCAAGCAGCAAGCGCGTTACGCCGTGGGTCGATGTTTGATGTTATGGAGCAGCA
ACGATGTTACGCAGCAGGGCAGTCGCCCTAAAACAAAGTTAAACATCATGAGGGAAGCGGTGATCGCCGA
AGTATCGACTCAACTATCAGAGGTAGTTGGCGTCATCGAGCGCCATCTCGAACCGACGTTGCTGGCCGTA
CATTTGTACGGCTCCGCAGTGGATGGCGGCCTGAAGCCACACAGCGATATTGATTTGCTGGTTACGGTGA
CCGTAAGGCTTGATGAAACAACGCGGCGAGCTTTGATCAACGACCTTTTGGAAACTTCGGCTTCCCCTGG
AGAGAGCGAGATTCTCCGCGCTGTAGAAGTCACCATTGTTGTGCACGACGACATCATTCCGTGGCGTTAT
CCAGCTAAGCGCGAACTGCAATTTGGAGAATGGCAGCGCAATGACATTCTTGCAGGTATCTTCGAGCCAG
CCACGATCGACATTGATCTGGCTATCTTGCTGACAAAAGCAAGAGAACATAGCGTTGCCTTGGTAGGTCC
AGCGGCGGAGGAACTCTTTGATCCGGTTCCTGAACAGGATCTATTTGAGGCGCTAAATGAAACCTTAACG
CTATGGAACTCGCCGCCCGACTGGGCTGGCGATGAGCGAAATGTAGTGCTTACGTTGTCCCGCATTTGGT
ACAGCGCAGTAACCGGCAAAATCGCGCCGAAGGATGTCGCTGCCGACTGGGCAATGGAGCGCCTGCCGGC
CCAGTATCAGCCCGTCATACTTGAAGCTAGACAGGCTTATCTTGGACAAGAAGAAGATCGCTTGGCCTCG
CGCGCAGATCAGTTGGAAGAATTTGTCCATTACGTAAAAGGCGAGATCACCAAGGTAGTCGGCAAATAAC
TGTCAGACCAAGTTTACTCATATATACTTTAGATTGATTTAAAACTTCATTTTTAATTTAAAAGGATCTA
GGTGAAGATCCTTTTTGATAATCTCATGACCAAAATCCCTTAACGTGAGTTTTCGTTCCACTGAGCGTCA
GACCCCGTAGAAAAGATCAAAGGATCTTCTTGAGATCCTTTTTTTCTGCGCGTAATCTGCTGCTTGCAAA
CAAAAAAACCACCGCTACCAGCGGTGGTTTGTTTGCCGGATCAAGAGCTACCAACTCTTTTTCCGAAGGT
AACTGGCTTCAGCAGAGCGCAGATACCAAATACTGTTCTTCTAGTGTAGCCGTAGTTAGGCCACCACTTC
AAGAACTCTGTAGCACCGCCTACATACCTCGCTCTGCTAATCCTGTTACCAGTGGCTGCTGCCAGTGGCG
ATAAGTCGTGTCTTACCGGGTTGGACTCAAGACGATAGTTACCGGATAAGGCGCAGCGGTCGGGCTGAAC
GGGGGGTTCGTGCACACAGCCCAGCTTGGAGCGAACGACCTACACCGAACTGAGATACCTACAGCGTGAG
CTATGAGAAAGCGCCACGCTTCCCGAAGGGAGAAAGGCGGACAGGTATCCGGTAAGCGGCAGGGTCGGAA
CAGGAGAGCGCACGAGGGAGCTTCCAGGGGGAAACGCCTGGTATCTTTATAGTCCTGTCGGGTTTCGCCA
CCTCTGACTTGAGCGTCGATTTTTGTGATGCTCGTCAGGGGGGCGGAGCCTATGGAAAAACGCCAGCAAC
GCGGCCTTTTTACGGTTCCTGGCCTTTTGCTGGCCTTTTGCTCACATGTTCTTTCCTGCGTTATCCCCTG
ATTCTGTGGATAACCGTATTACCGCCTTTGAGTGAGCTGATACCGCTCGCCGCAGCCGAACGACCGAGCG
CAGCGAGTCAGTGAGCGAGGAA
Features (pLannotate 1.2.2; 9 found; start..end, strand, type, name):
      9..58      +  CDS            lacI (fragment): lac repressor; lacI; The lac repressor binds to the lac operator to inhibit transcription in E. coli. This inhibition can be relieved by adding lactose or isopropyl-β-D-thiogalactopyranoside (IPTG).
     99..152     +  misc_feature   TMV Ω: translational enhancer from the tobacco mosaic virus 5'-leader sequence (Gallie et al., 1988)
    161..334     +  CDS            rbcS (fragment): RBS_NICBE - Experimental evidence at protein level: Swiss-Prot protein existence level 1. (Microbial infection) Required for tobamovirus movement (e.g. tobacco mosaic virus (TMV)). From Nicotiana benthamiana.
    343..361     +  CDS            9xHis (fragment): 9xHis affinity tag
    492..596     +  promoter       AmpR promoter: bla
    587..667     -  CDS            int (fragment): INT2_ECOLX - Protein inferred from homology: Swiss-Prot protein existence level 3. Putative integrase believed to be involved in the insertion of antibiotic resistance genes into plasmids and transposons. From Escherichia coli.
    755..811     +  CDS            GmR (fragment): gentamycin acetyltransferase; aacC1; confers resistance to gentamycin
    818..1606    +  CDS            aadA: S3AD_ECOLX - Experimental evidence at protein level: Swiss-Prot protein existence level 1. Mediates bacterial resistance to the antibiotics streptomycin and spectinomycin. From Escherichia coli.
   1780..2368    +  rep_origin     ori: high-copy-number ColE1/pMB1/pBR322/pUC origin of replication
