[The description below was written by a language model from this plasmid's Addgene catalogue record and pLannotate feature annotations shown in this document.]
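Description:
pAGM5355 is a small (about 2.5 kb) Golden Gate Modular Cloning (MoClo) part plasmid from a plant toolbox, built on the pICH41246 backbone and catalogued as a plant expression vector. It is not an expression construct in its own right. It stores a standardised DNA part for assembly into plant transcription units. The plasmid is maintained at high copy in E. coli through a ColE1/pUC-type origin and is selected with spectinomycin via the aadA gene. The annotation also picks up short fragments of lacI, an integrase and a gentamicin acetyltransferase. These are most likely non-functional remnants of the backbone and the resistance cassette's origin, not working features.

The insert is a composite 5' module with three parts in series. First is the tobacco mosaic virus omega leader, a 5'UTR that acts as a translational enhancer. Next is a synthetic chloroplast transit peptide derived from the Rubisco small subunit (RbcS), which the annotation matches to the Nicotiana benthamiana protein. Last is a histidine affinity tag, which the annotation matches only as a fragment of a 9xHis tag, so the exact number of histidines is not stated. Placed between a promoter and a coding sequence, this part should boost translation, direct the fusion protein into chloroplasts, and supply an N-terminal His tag for detection or purification.

Internal BsaI and BbsI sites were removed by point mutation to make the part compatible with Type IIS assembly. The part was cloned in through BpiI sites that were destroyed in the process, and it can be released with BsaI for one-pot assembly with other modules. No promoter, coding sequence or terminator for plant expression is present in the record, as these come from other parts of the toolkit.
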