Addgene plasmid #50296: pAGM5355
Depositing lab: Sylvestre Marillonnet & Nicola Patron. Depositing organization: Leibniz Institute of Plant Biochemistry (IPB). Publication: A golden gate modular cloning toolbox for plants. Engler C, Youles M, Gruetzner R, Ehnert TM, Werner S, Jones JD, Patron NJ, Marillonnet S. ACS Synth Biol. 2014 Nov 21;3(11):839-43. doi: 10.1021/sb4001504. Epub 2014 Feb 20. PubMed 24933124.
Backbone
  Vector backbone: pICH41246
  Vector type: plant expression
Growth in bacteria
  Bacterial resistance: Spectinomycin, 50 μg/mL
  Growth temperature: 37°C
  Growth strain: DH5alpha
  Copy number: High Copy
Gene/Insert
  Gene/Insert name: 5'UTR, omega (Tobacco Mosaic Virus) + chloroplast transit peptide, RbcS (synthetic) + HIS tag
  Mutation: BsaI/BbsI sites removed by point-mutation
  Cloning method: Restriction Enzyme; 5′ cloning site BpiI (destroyed during cloning); 3′ cloning site BpiI (destroyed during cloning)
Terms and licenses: Academic/Nonprofit Terms; Industry Terms: Not Available to Industry
Depositor comments: insert can be released with BsaI
How to cite: pAGM5355 was a gift from Sylvestre Marillonnet & Nicola Patron (Addgene plasmid # 50296 ; http://n2t.net/addgene:50296 ; RRID:Addgene_50296)
