>Addgene plasmid #50296 | pAGM5355 | addgene partial sequence | sequence record 76494 | pBR322ori-F 5'-GGGAAACGCCTGGTATCTTT-3'
CTGACTTGAGCGTCGATTTTTGTGATGCTCGTCAGGGGGGCGGAGCCTATGGAAAAACGCCAGCAACGCG
GCCTTTTTACGGTTCCTGGCCTTTTGCTGGCCTTTTGCTCACATGTTCTTTCCTGCGTTATCCCCTGATT
CTGTGGATAACCGTATTACCGCCTTTGAGTGAGCTGATACCGCTCGCCGCAGCCGAACGACCGAGCGCAG
CGAGTCAGTGAGCGAGGAAGCGGAAGAGCGCCCAATACGCAAACCGCCTCTCCCCGCGCGTTGGCCGATT
CATTAATCACTCTGTGGTCTCATACTGTATAAGAGCTCATTTTTACAACAATTACCAACAACAACAAACA
ACAAACAACATTACAATTACATTTACAATTATCGATAACATGGCTTCTTCTATGCTTTCTTCTGCTGCTG
TTGTTGCTACTCGTGCTAGTGCTGCTCAAGCTAGTATGGTTGCTCCTTTTACTGGACTTAAGTCTGCTGC
TTCTTTTCCTGTTACTAGAAAGCAAAACAACCTTGATATTACTTCTATTGCTAGTAACGGAGGAAGAGTT
CGAGCAGGCAGCCACCACCACCACCACCACAGCGGAATGTGAGACCACGAAGTGGCTCTTCAGTGGACGA
AAGGGCCTCGTGATACGCCTATTTTTATAGGTTAATGTCATGATAATAATGGTTTCTTAGACGTCAGGTG
GCACTTTTCGGGGAAATGTGCGCGGAACCCCTATTTGTTTATTTTTCTAAATACATTCAAATATGTATCC
GCTCATGAGACAATAACCCTGATAAATGCTTCAATAATATTGAAAAAGGAAGAGTATGCGCTCACGCAAC
TGGTCCAGAACCTTGACCGAACGCAGCGGTGGTAACGGCGCAGTGGCGGTTTTCATGGCTTGTTATGACT
GTTTTTT
